Addgene plasmid #147306: pnEA-NpM-DmNot1_1-1148_Q
Purpose: Bacterial Expression of DmNot1_1-1148
Depositing lab: Elisa Izaurralde. Depositing organization: Max Planck Institute for Developmental Biology.
Backbone
  Vector backbone: Unknown
  Vector type: Bacterial Expression
Growth in bacteria
  Bacterial resistance: Ampicillin, 100 μg/mL
  Growth temperature: 37°C
  Growth strain: DH5alpha
  Copy number: Low Copy
Gene/Insert
  Gene/Insert name: DmNot1_1-1148 (alt name: C2ORF29)
  Species: D. melanogaster (fly)
  Mutation: 4 silent mutations and two non silent N605S, K759M compared to the sequence given by NCBI: NM_001103772.2.
  Entrez Gene: Not1 (a.k.a. Dmel_CG34407, CG1874, CG1884, CG34407, Dmel\CG34407, Dmel_CG1874, Dmel_CG1884, NOT, NOT1, anon-EST:Liang-1.29, anon-WO0118547.221, clone 1.29, not1)
  Cloning method: Unknown
Terms and licenses: Academic/Nonprofit Terms; Industry Terms: Not Available to Industry
Depositor comments: Plasmids from this collection were made available to the research community and donated after the lab closed. Please note that the sequence provided by the depositing laboratory may be theoretical/predicted or based on Sanger sequencing results. There may be discrepancies between sequencing results obtained by Addgene and the depositor sequence. If an Addgene verified sequence is not available, please contact before placing your order to request that our lab fully sequence the plasmid.
How to cite: pnEA-NpM-DmNot1_1-1148_Q was a gift from Elisa Izaurralde (Addgene plasmid # 147306 ; http://n2t.net/addgene:147306 ; RRID:Addgene_147306)
