[The description below was written by a language model from this plasmid's Addgene catalogue record and pLannotate feature annotations shown in this document.]
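Description:
pnEA-NpM-DmNot1_1-1148_Q is a bacterial expression plasmid of about 10.3 kb for producing an N-terminal portion (residues 1–1148) of Drosophila melanogaster Not1, the large scaffold subunit of the CCR4–NOT deadenylase complex. The catalogue lists the backbone as unknown, but the annotated features show a pET-like, pBR322-derived architecture. It has a ColE1/pMB1-type origin together with the bom region and the rop gene, which is consistent with the recorded low copy number. An ampicillin resistance gene (bla) with its own promoter provides selection. Scattered fragments of the tetracycline resistance gene and its promoter are non-functional remnants of the parental vector.

Expression is driven by a T7 promoter followed by a lac operator and the strong T7 gene 10 ribosome binding site. A plasmid-borne lacI gene supplies the repressor, so transcription should be IPTG-inducible in hosts that provide T7 RNA polymerase. The first annotated coding element downstream of the RBS is a signal-sequence-free maltose binding protein, which remains cytosolic. It is presumably fused to the N-terminus of the insert as a solubility and affinity tag. The Not1 fragment itself is not annotated, but the roughly 3.5 kb gap between MBP and the T7 terminator matches the expected length of the insert. Any linker or protease site between tag and insert is not recorded. A short match to a T7 gene 10B-derived solubility tag just before the terminator is probably residual vector sequence.

Relative to the NCBI reference, the insert carries four silent changes and two amino acid substitutions, N605S and K759M. The depositor sequence may be theoretical rather than fully verified. The stated purpose is recombinant production of this Not1 fragment in E. coli.
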