Features (pLannotate 1.2.2; 19 found; start..end, strand, type, name):
    104..208     +  promoter       AmpR promoter: bla
    209..1069    +  CDS            AmpR: β-lactamase; bla; confers resistance to ampicillin, carbenicillin, and related antibiotics
   1240..1828    +  rep_origin     ori: high-copy-number ColE1/pMB1/pBR322/pUC origin of replication
   2014..2156    -  misc_feature   bom: basis of mobility region from pBR322
   2258..2449    -  CDS            rop: Rop protein, which maintains plasmids at low copy number; rop
   2466..2846    +  CDS            YPB1_ECOLX: Protein predicted: Swiss-Prot protein existence level 4. From Escherichia coli.
   3088..3712    -  CDS            TcR (fragment): tetracycline efflux protein; tet; confers resistance to tetracycline
   3727..3748    -  protein_bind   CAP binding site: CAP binding activates transcription in the presence of cAMP. E. coli catabolite activator protein
   3761..4843    -  CDS            lacI: lac repressor; lacI; The lac repressor binds to the lac operator to inhibit transcription in E. coli. This inhibition can be relieved by adding lactose or isopropyl-β-D-thiogalactopyranoside (IPTG).
   4844..4921    -  promoter       lacI promoter: lacI
   4929..5208    -  CDS            TcR (fragment): tetracycline efflux protein; tet; confers resistance to tetracycline
   5230..5248    +  promoter       T7 promoter: promoter for bacteriophage T7 RNA polymerase
   5249..5273    +  protein_bind   lac operator: The lac repressor binds to the lac operator to inhibit transcription in E. coli. This inhibition can be relieved by adding lactose or isopropyl-β-D-thiogalactopyranoside (IPTG). lac repressor encoded by lacI
   5288..5310    +  RBS            RBS: efficient ribosome binding site from bacteriophage T7 gene 10 (Olins and Rangwala, 1989)
   5321..6417    +  CDS            MBP (fragment): maltose binding protein from E. coli; malE (mutated); This version of the gene does not encode a signal sequence, so MBP will remain in the cytosol.
   9941..9990    +  CDS            SET1 (fragment): solubility-enhancement tag derived from T7 phage gene 10B
   9998..10045   +  terminator     T7 terminator: transcription terminator for bacteriophage T7 RNA polymerase
  10068..10172   -  CDS            TcR (fragment): tetracycline efflux protein; tet; confers resistance to tetracycline
  10220..10248   -  promoter       tet promoter: E. coli promoter for tetracycline efflux protein gene
>Addgene plasmid #147306 | pnEA-NpM-DmNot1_1-1148_Q | depositor full sequence | sequence record 289753 | Full Sequence
TTCTTGAAGACGAAAGGGCCTCGTGATACGCCTATTTTTATAGGTTAATGTCATGATAATAATGGTTTCT
TAGACGTCAGGTGGCACTTTTCGGGGAAATGTGCGCGGAACCCCTATTTGTTTATTTTTCTAAATACATT
CAAATATGTATCCGCTCATGAGACAATAACCCTGATAAATGCTTCAATAATATTGAAAAAGGAAGAGTAT
GAGTATTCAACATTTCCGTGTCGCCCTTATTCCCTTTTTTGCGGCATTTTGCCTTCCTGTTTTTGCTCAC
CCAGAAACGCTGGTGAAAGTAAAAGATGCTGAAGATCAGTTGGGTGCACGAGTGGGTTACATCGAACTGG
ATCTCAACAGCGGTAAGATCCTTGAGAGTTTTCGCCCCGAAGAACGTTTTCCAATGATGAGCACTTTTAA
AGTTCTGCTATGTGGCGCGGTATTATCCCGTGTTGACGCCGGGCAAGAGCAACTCGGTCGCCGCATACAC
TATTCTCAGAATGACTTGGTTGAGTACTCACCAGTCACAGAAAAGCATCTTACGGATGGCATGACAGTAA
GAGAATTATGCAGTGCTGCCATAACCATGAGTGATAACACTGCGGCCAACTTACTTCTGACAACGATCGG
AGGACCGAAGGAGCTAACCGCTTTTTTGCACAACATGGGGGATCATGTAACTCGCCTTGATCGTTGGGAA
CCGGAGCTGAATGAAGCCATACCAAACGACGAGCGTGACACCACGATGCCTGCAGCAATGGCAACAACGT
TGCGCAAACTATTAACTGGCGAACTACTTACTCTAGCTTCCCGGCAACAATTAATAGACTGGATGGAGGC
GGATAAAGTTGCAGGACCACTTCTGCGCTCGGCCCTTCCGGCTGGCTGGTTTATTGCTGATAAATCTGGA
GCCGGTGAGCGTGGGTCTCGCGGTATCATTGCAGCACTGGGGCCAGATGGTAAGCCCTCCCGTATCGTAG
TTATCTACACGACGGGGAGTCAGGCAACTATGGATGAACGAAATAGACAGATCGCTGAGATAGGTGCCTC
ACTGATTAAGCATTGGTAACTGTCAGACCAAGTTTACTCATATATACTTTAGATTGATTTAAAACTTCAT
TTTTAATTTAAAAGGATCTAGGTGAAGATCCTTTTTGATAATCTCATGACCAAAATCCCTTAACGTGAGT
TTTCGTTCCACTGAGCGTCAGACCCCGTAGAAAAGATCAAAGGATCTTCTTGAGATCCTTTTTTTCTGCG
CGTAATCTGCTGCTTGCAAACAAAAAAACCACCGCTACCAGCGGTGGTTTGTTTGCCGGATCAAGAGCTA
CCAACTCTTTTTCCGAAGGTAACTGGCTTCAGCAGAGCGCAGATACCAAATACTGTCCTTCTAGTGTAGC
CGTAGTTAGGCCACCACTTCAAGAACTCTGTAGCACCGCCTACATACCTCGCTCTGCTAATCCTGTTACC
AGTGGCTGCTGCCAGTGGCGATAAGTCGTGTCTTACCGGGTTGGACTCAAGACGATAGTTACCGGATAAG
GCGCAGCGGTCGGGCTGAACGGGGGGTTCGTGCACACAGCCCAGCTTGGAGCGAACGACCTACACCGAAC
TGAGATACCTACAGCGTGAGCTATGAGAAAGCGCCACGCTTCCCGAAGGGAGAAAGGCGGACAGGTATCC
GGTAAGCGGCAGGGTCGGAACAGGAGAGCGCACGAGGGAGCTTCCAGGGGGAAACGCCTGGTATCTTTAT
AGTCCTGTCGGGTTTCGCCACCTCTGACTTGAGCGTCGATTTTTGTGATGCTCGTCAGGGGGGCGGAGCC
TATGGAAAAACGCCAGCAACGCGGCCTTTTTACGGTTCCTGGCCTTTTGCTGGCCTTTTGCTCACATGTT
CTTTCCTGCGTTATCCCCTGATTCTGTGGATAACCGTATTACCGCCTTTGAGTGAGCTGATACCGCTCGC
CGCAGCCGAACGACCGAGCGCAGCGAGTCAGTGAGCGAGGAAGCGGAAGAGCGCCTGATGCGGTATTTTC
TCCTTACGCATCTGTGCGGTATTTCACACCGCATATATGGTGCACTCTCAGTACAATCTGCTCTGATGCC
GCATAGTTAAGCCAGTATACACTCCGCTATCGCTACGTGACTGGGTCATGGCTGCGCCCCGACACCCGCC
AACACCCGCTGACGCGCCCTGACGGGCTTGTCTGCTCCCGGCATCCGCTTACAGACAAGCTGTGACCGTC
TCCGGGAGCTGCATGTGTCAGAGGTTTTCACCGTCATCACCGAAACGCGCGAGGCAGCTGCGGTAAAGCT
CATCAGCGTGGTCGTGAAGCGATTCACAGATGTCTGCCTGTTCATCCGCGTCCAGCTCGTTGAGTTTCTC
CAGAAGCGTTAATGTCTGGCTTCTGATAAAGCGGGCCATGTTAAGGGCGGTTTTTTCCTGTTTGGTCACT
GATGCCTCCGTGTAAGGGGGATTTCTGTTCATGGGGGTAATGATACCGATGAAACGAGAGAGGATGCTCA
CGATACGGGTTACTGATGATGAACATGCCCGGTTACTGGAACGTTGTGAGGGTAAACAACTGGCGGTATG
GATGCGGCGGGACCAGAGAAAAATCACTCAGGGTCAATGCCAGCGCTTCGTTAATACAGATGTAGGTGTT
CCACAGGGTAGCCAGCAGCATCCTGCGATGCAGATCCGGAACATAATGGTGCAGGGCGCTGACTTCCGCG
TTTCCAGACTTTACGAAACACGGAAACCGAAGACCATTCATGTTGTTGCTCAGGTCGCAGACGTTTTGCA
GCAGCAGTCGCTTCACGTTCGCTCGCGTATCGGTGATTCATTCTGCTAACCAGTAAGGCAACCCCGCCAG
CCTAGCCGGGTCCTCAACGACAGGAGCACGATCATGCGCACCCGTGGCCAGGACCCAACGCTGCCCGAGA
TGCGCCGCGTGCGGCTGCTGGAGATGGCGGACGCGATGGATATGTTCTGCCAAGGGTTGGTTTGCGCATT
CACAGTTCTCCGCAAGAATTGATTGGCTCCAATTCTTGGAGTGGTGAATCCGTTAGCGAGGTGCCGCCGG
CTTCCATTCAGGTCGAGGTGGCCCGGCTCCATGCACCGCGACGCAACGCGGGGAGGCAGACAAGGTATAG
GGCGGCGCCTACAATCCATGCCAACCCGTTCCATGTGCTCGCCGAGGCGGCATAAATCGCCGTGACGATC
AGCGGTCCAGTGATCGAAGTTAGGCTGGTAAGAGCCGCGAGCGATCCTTGAAGCTGTCCCTGATGGTCGT
CATCTACCTGCCTGGACAGCATGGCCTGCAACGCGGGCATCCCGATGCCGCCGGAAGCGAGAAGAATCAT
AATGGGGAAGGCCATCCAGCCTCGCGTCGCGAACGCCAGCAAGACGTAGCCCAGCGCGTCGGCCGCCATG
CCGGCGATAATGGCCTGCTTCTCGCCGAAACGTTTGGTGGCGGGACCAGTGACGAAGGCTTGAGCGAGGG
CGTGCAAGATTCCGAATACCGCAAGCGACAGGCCGATCATCGTCGCGCTCCAGCGAAAGCGGTCCTCGCC
GAAAATGACCCAGAGCGCTGCCGGCACCTGTCCTACGAGTTGCATGATAAAGAAGACAGTCATAAGTGCG
GCGACGATAGTCATGCCCCGCGCCCACCGGAAGGAGCTGACTGGGTTGAAGGCTCTCAAGGGCATCGGTC
GAGATCCCGGTGCCTAATGAGTGAGCTAACTTACATTAATTGCGTTGCGCTCACTGCCCGCTTTCCAGTC
GGGAAACCTGTCGTGCCAGCTGCATTAATGAATCGGCCAACGCGCGGGGAGAGGCGGTTTGCGTATTGGG
CGCCAGGGTGGTTTTTCTTTTCACCAGTGAGACGGGCAACAGCTGATTGCCCTTCACCGCCTGGCCCTGA
GAGAGTTGCAGCAAGCGGTCCACGCTGGTTTGCCCCAGCAGGCGAAAATCCTGTTTGATGGTGGTTAACG
GCGGGATATAACATGAGCTGTCTTCGGTATCGTCGTATCCCACTACCGAGATATCCGCACCAACGCGCAG
CCCGGACTCGGTAATGGCGCGCATTGCGCCCAGCGCCATCTGATCGTTGGCAACCAGCATCGCAGTGGGA
ACGATGCCCTCATTCAGCATTTGCATGGTTTGTTGAAAACCGGACATGGCACTCCAGTCGCCTTCCCGTT
CCGCTATCGGCTGAATTTGATTGCGAGTGAGATATTTATGCCAGCCAGCCAGACGCAGACGCGCCGAGAC
AGAACTTAATGGGCCCGCTAACAGCGCGATTTGCTGGTGACCCAATGCGACCAGATGCTCCACGCCCAGT
CGCGTACCGTCTTCATGGGAGAAAATAATACTGTTGATGGGTGTCTGGTCAGAGACATCAAGAAATAACG
CCGGAACATTAGTGCAGGCAGCTTCCACAGCAATGGCATCCTGGTCATCCAGCGGATAGTTAATGATCAG
CCCACTGACGCGTTGCGCGAGAAGATTGTGCACCGCCGCTTTACAGGCTTCGACGCCGCTTCGTTCTACC
ATCGACACCACCACGCTGGCACCCAGTTGATCGGCGCGAGATTTAATCGCCGCGACAATTTGCGACGGCG
CGTGCAGGGCCAGACTGGAGGTGGCAACGCCAATCAGCAACGACTGTTTGCCCGCCAGTTGTTGTGCCAC
GCGGTTGGGAATGTAATTCAGCTCCGCCATCGCCGCTTCCACTTTTTCCCGCGTTTTCGCAGAAACGTGG
CTGGCCTGGTTCACCACGCGGGAAACGGTCTGATAAGAGACACCGGCATACTCTGCGACATCGTATAACG
TTACTGGTTTCACATTCACCACCCTGAATTGACTCTCTTCCGGGCGCTATCATGCCATACCGCGAAAGGT
TTTGCGCCATTCGATGGTGTCCGGGATCTCGACGCTCTCCCTTATGCGACTCCTGCATTAGGAAGCAGCC
CAGTAGTAGGTTGAGGCCGTTGAGCACCGCCGCCGCAAGGAATGGTGCATGCAAGGAGATGGCGCCCAAC
AGTCCCCCGGCCACGGGGCCTGCCACCATACCCACGCCGAAACAAGCGCTCATGAGCCCGAAGTGGCGAG
CCCGATCTTCCCCATCGGTGATGTCGGCGATATAGGCGCCAGCAACCGCACCTGTGGCGCCGGTGATGCC
GGCCACGATGCGTCCGGCGTAGAGGATCGAGATCTCGATCCCGCGAAATTAATACGACTCACTATAGGGG
AATTGTGAGCGGATAACAATTCCCCACTAGTAATAATTTTGTTTAACTTTAAGAAGGAGATATACCATGG
AAACTGAAGAAGGTAAACTGGTAATCTGGATTAACGGCGATAAAGGCTATAACGGTCTCGCTGAAGTCGG
TAAGAAATTCGAGAAAGATACCGGAATTAAAGTCACCGTTGAGCATCCGGATAAACTGGAAGAGAAATTC
CCACAGGTTGCGGCAACTGGCGATGGCCCTGACATTATCTTCTGGGCACACGACCGCTTTGGTGGCTACG
CTCAATCTGGCCTGTTGGCTGAAATCACCCCGGACAAAGCGTTCCAGGACAAGCTGTATCCGTTTACCTG
GGATGCCGTACGTTACAACGGCAAGCTGATTGCTTACCCGATCGCTGTTGAAGCGTTATCGCTGATTTAT
AACAAAGACCTGCTGCCGAACCCGCCAAAAACCTGGGAAGAGATCCCGGCGCTGGATAAAGAACTGAAAG
CGAAAGGTAAGAGCGCCCTGATGTTCAACCTGCAAGAACCGTACTTCACCTGGCCGCTGATTGCTGCTGA
CGGGGGTTATGCGTTCAAGTATGAAAACGGCAAGTACGACATTAAAGACGTGGGCGTGGATAACGCTGGC
GCGAAAGCGGGTCTGACCTTCCTGGTTGACCTGATTAAAAACAAACACATGAATGCAGACACCGATTACT
CCATCGCAGAAGCTGCCTTTAATAAAGGCGAAACAGCGATGACCATCAACGGCCCGTGGGCATGGTCCAA
CATCGACACCAGCAAAGTGAATTATGGTGTAACGGTACTGCCGACCTTCAAGGGTCAACCATCCAAACCG
TTCGTTGGCGTGCTGAGCGCAGGTATTAACGCCGCCAGTCCGAACAAAGAGCTGGCAAAAGAGTTCCTCG
AAAACTATCTGCTGACTGATGAAGGTCTGGAAGCGGTTAATAAAGACAAACCGCTGGGTGCCGTAGCGCT
GAAGTCTTACGAGGAAGAGTTGGCGAAAGATCCACGTATTGCCGCCACGATGGAAAACGCCCAGAAAGGT
GAAATCATGCCGAACATCCCGCAGATGTCCGCTTTCTGGTATGCCGTGCGTACTGCGGTGATCAACGCCG
CCAGCGGTCGTCAGACTGTCGATGAAGCCCTTAAAGACGCGCAGACTGGTACCGGCAGCGGCCTGGAAGT
TCTGTTCCAGGGGCCCCATATGCTCGAGATGAACGTAGAGAGCCAACTGAAGACACCGCCAACGCACATT
CGAAATCTGGTCAAGCACGTGAACAAGCGAAATTTTAATGAGAGCAGCGAGCAAATAAATCAGTTCGTTA
AAGAGCACGGCCTGGAAGCGGATCGCAGCAGCCTGCGCCACCTGTTCTCCGTGATCAACTTCAGCGATCT
CGTGCCATCAGTTACGGTCCAGCTGCAGGCGAAGCTCCTGGGCATCCAGTTGGAGCGTCAGCTTCACAGT
TCATCGTTTGTGTCCAACATCTGCTACGCTTTTGACCAGTTCTTCGCCAGCAACCAGAAGTCCCTGAAGC
CTGTTGCGGTAGCGGATCTCGTTGGCCAGGTCGCCCGACTGACCGGCATCAACAAGGTTTGTGAGTGCGT
CTTTGCCTTGGCCTTGACCCACTCCTCGTACACAGAACTCAAACATTCTGCCAGGAACAACCTAAAAGGT
AGCCTCAGCGAACTTATAGACTCTTACTTGGGTAATAAAGGCACCGGCCCAGCCGACAGCGGTCTCCGGG
AGATCTCCTTCGATCTACTGCAGTATTTGCTGTGCTGCCTTAGCGAGTACGTACAACCGCAGGTGGAAGC
ACAGTTTTTGATCAAGCTTCGTGAGGAGTTTCCGCGCCAGGCGGTACCGCTGGTTCTAGCGCCGTTCCTT
TACGGCTCGACGACGGCGACGATTGCGGGAGCAGGTGCCAGCGAAACGGATGCGGAGGCCGAAGCGACGA
CTAATAGCAACAGCTCCAGTTTCGAAGCAGATGCTTTGAACGAGGTGGGAATCGAGGATATTTATGACCA
TTTAAGCGAGATAATATTCACCAACCAGGGCAAAAATAATATTATGGACACATCTTGGATTAATCTAATC
CTTGAAATCGGTTATGAATTTACATCGAGCGTTGAAGAGTGTAAGAATCATTTGTGTTCCCGCGAGCGAG
AACGCGCTGAGCTCCAGTCCAAAGATGTCGCCAAGATCGTGGGTCTTATGTGCCGACGGCACTCCTCCCT
GCTCGATTGTAATGTGAATCTACCGACGCCGGCGAACTTCTGGCCTGGTCAGGGACAGGGCGGTGGCAGC
AACAGCAGTGGCTCTTCGCAGACACAAATCACTCCGCAGCAACAGAACCCGGGCAGCAGTAACAACAACG
ATGGCAGCGATGGCAATTCGTCCAGTGATAAGAAGGACAAGAAGGAGACGACGGAGGCCACGCAAACTTG
GAAGCCAGATGTCTTTGTGCAGGCGCTCAAGGAGGTGGTGCCTCAGCTCAACTGGAAGGACGTGTGCATG
GAACTTGATCATCCCGAGTTCGTGCTGAAGGATCGCATCGGTTTGGAGCTTTTGCTCACCATCCTTCGGC
TGGCCACTGGCTCTAACATATTTCCACATCCAGAATGCATTTACCGTCACTGGGCAAACACGGAAGGTCA
GCTGTCGCTTATCGCGACAATGCTGAAGAACCCGGATCTCTTTTCCTTCGCCGACTTTGTATTTAGCCAG
CCAGCGTTGGATGTGCTTAAGACAGCTCCGGATGCGGACAATAAGGAGATCTCGTCCTGGAAGTCGCTTC
ACCTGGTGGAGGTGCTGCTCTCCATTGCGGACAAGGGATACTATACGCAGGTCCATGAGCTATTCAAGTT
CCCAGCGCAGAACTGTCCCGATGTGCTATTTTTGGCCTTATTGAACACAAGTCCGCCTATGACGCCACTG
CGTCAGGATCTGTTTAACCAACTGATACCAACGTTCCTTGGCAACCATCCCAACTCGAACGTGATCTTGG
CCAGCGCCTGGAGCTCGAACAGCTTCCAACTTCGTTCCAATATCATGAATGCTATGTCCGAGTGGTATCT
CCGAGGCAATGAGTTCGATCAGGTGAAACTGTCGCGCATCCTGGATCTTGCCCAGGATTTAAAAGCGCTA
TCAGCGCTGCTCAACGCCCGTTCATTTTTATTCATTATCGACCTGGCTTGCCTTGCCTCTCGGCGCGAGT
ACCTGAAGCTGGAAAAGTGGCTTACCGATAAAATTCGCGAACATGGAGAGCCTTTTATGCAGGCTATAAT
CAAGGTTCTGCACCGCCGCTGCCCGCAGGTTATCAACGCCAAAGTGCCAGAGGATCAGCTGCCTCCCAAG
CAGGCGCAGCTTTTGCCCGAGACAGTTACAACCATGATCAACTGTCTGCAAACGTGCATCAATAACTGCA
TGCAGCCGGAGATGGTCGAAGTCATCATGCAAATGACCGCGAACGTGGCGATTATGGCTAACATGGCGCG
TGCCCAACAGCAGCAGCAGCCAGGATTGGTTCCGCCGCCTCCACCAACAATTCTGCGCGGCCATCGTGGT
ATGGATCTGCCTGGAGGCATAGTCCCTCCGCCACCGCAGCAACCGTTCTCCGGAAACCTCAACGCGCAGA
TGTTTGGACCAGGAATGGATCCGCTAACGAATATGTCCAACAACTTAGCCGGCCTCAACCTCAGCGGCCC
GAACGGAGCATTTAATTTTGGAAACATGCTAACTTCTCCATCGCGTCTGATGACTCCGGGAGCCAATCCC
TATCCGCTGAACCTCATGCAGATGCCGCAGGCTCCGCCACCACCCAACGTAGGAAACCTAGGCCGCATGC
TGCCAGGGGGTCCACAACAGCAGACTCCAACGCCGACTCCAACGGCCCCCAATCCAAACAACCCTGTGAT
GGCCGATCTCCAGATACCTGTGTCAAAGGAAGTTGAAGACGAGGTCAACTCATACTTTCAGCGCATCTAC
AACCACCAGCCGAATCCAACGCTGTCCATCGATGAAGTGCTGGACATTTTGCAAAGATTTAAAGAGTCAA
GTAACCGGCGCGAGCAGGAAGTCTTTTTGTGCATGCTGCGCAATCTGTTCGAGGAATATCGCTTTTTCTG
TCAATACCCAGAGAAAGAGCTACAGATTACTGCGCAGCTATTTGGTGGCATTATTGATCGTAACCTGGTG
CCCACTTTTGTTGCACTGGGCCTTTCTCTGCGCTGTGTCTTGGATGCCCTCCGCAAGCCCGATGGATCTA
AGCTTTACTATTTCGGTGTGACGGCACTGGACAGATTCAGAACTCGATTGCACACCTACAACAAATACTG
CGAGCATATCCGCTCCATTCCTCACTTCTCTGACTTCCCGCCGCACCTTATTCAGTATGTGGAATACGGA
ATGCACGGCCAGGAGCCGCCGCCGCAGAAGTTGATTGGACTCAGCAATACGATTCCTTCGGCGATATCTA
GCGGACCAGGAACGGAACCAATTTACAGGAATAGCTCCATGTTAGGTAATATGCCCGCTGCCACCCCGGG
ATCGGGACCGAAATCAAACGCTGCTGTATCGCATGCCACGAGAATGAAGTCCATCGCCAATGCCACCAAT
ATCGACACACTTTTGGTGGCCAACCAGGAAGAGAAAGTGACTTGATCTAGAGCTAGCCCTAGGAGATCCG
GCTGCTAACAAAGCCCGAAAGGAAGCTGAGTTGGCTGCTGCCACCGCTGAGCAATAACTAGCATAACCCC
TTGGGGCCTCTAAACGGGTCTTGAGGGGTTTTTTGCTGAAAGGAGGAACTATATCCGGATATCCCGCAAG
AGGCCCGGCAGTACCGGCATAACCAAGCCTATGCCTACAGCATCCAGGGTGACGGTGCCGAGGATGACGA
TGAGCGCATTGTTAGATTTCATACACGGTGCCTGACTGCGTTAGCAATTTAACTGTGATAAACTACCGCA
TTAAAGCTTATCGATGATAAGCTGTCAAACATGAGAA
